>Addgene plasmid #216575 | DDX3X - R145C in PENTR | addgene full sequence | sequence record 426865 | Addgene NGS Result
GCCTGGCAGTTCCCTACTCTCGCGTTAACGCTAGCATGGATGTTTTCCCAGTCACGACGTTGTAAAACGA
CGGCCAGTCTTAAGCTCGGGCCCCAAATAATGATTTTATTTTGACTGATAGTGACCTGTTCGTTGCAACA
AATTGATGAGCAATGCTTTTTTATAATGCCAACTTTGTACAAAAAAGCAGGCTCCGGCACCATGAGTCAT
GTGGCAGTGGAAAATGCGCTCGGGCTGGACCAGCAGTTTGCTGGCCTAGACCTGAACTCTTCAGATAATC
AGAGTGGAGGAAGTACAGCCAGCAAAGGGCGCTATATTCCTCCTCATTTAAGGAACCGAGAAGCTACTAA
AGGTTTCTACGATAAAGACAGTTCAGGGTGGAGTTCTAGCAAAGATAAGGATGCGTATAGCAGTTTTGGA
TCTCGTAGTGATTCAAGAGGGAAGTCTAGCTTCTTCAGTGATCGTGGAAGTGGATCAAGGGGAAGGTTTG
ATGATCGTGGACGGAGTGATTACGATGGCATTGGCAGCCGTGGTGACAGAAGTGGCTTTGGCAAATTTGA
ACGTGGTGGAAACAGTCGCTGGTGTGACAAATCAGATGAAGATGATTGGTCAAAACCACTCCCACCAAGT
GAATGCTTGGAACAGGAACTCTTTTCTGGAGGCAACACTGGGATTAATTTTGAGAAATACGATGACATTC
CAGTTGAGGCAACAGGCAACAACTGTCCTCCACATATTGAAAGTTTCAGTGATGTTGAGATGGGAGAAAT
TATCATGGGAAACATTGAGCTTACTCGTTATACTCGCCCAACTCCAGTGCAAAAGCATGCTATTCCTATT
ATCAAAGAGAAAAGAGACTTGATGGCTTGTGCCCAAACAGGGTCTGGAAAAACTGCAGCATTTCTGTTGC
CCATCTTGAGTCAGATTTATTCAGATGGTCCAGGCGAGGCTTTGAGGGCCATGAAGGAAAATGGAAGGTA
TGGGCGCCGCAAACAATACCCAATCTCCTTGGTATTAGCACCAACGAGAGAGTTGGCAGTACAGATCTAC
GAGGAAGCCAGAAAATTTTCATACCGATCTAGAGTTCGTCCTTGCGTGGTTTATGGTGGTGCCGATATTG
GTCAGCAGATTCGAGACTTGGAACGTGGATGCCATTTGTTAGTAGCCACTCCAGGACGTCTAGTGGATAT
GATGGAAAGAGGAAAGATTGGATTAGACTTTTGCAAATACTTGGTGTTAGATGAAGCTGATCGGATGTTG
GATATGGGGTTTGAGCCTCAGATTCGTAGAATAGTCGAACAAGATACTATGCCTCCAAAGGGTGTCCGCC
ACACTATGATGTTTAGTGCTACTTTTCCTAAGGAAATACAGATGCTGGCTCGTGATTTCTTAGATGAATA
TATCTTCTTGGCTGTAGGAAGAGTTGGCTCTACCTCTGAAAACATCACACAGAAAGTAGTTTGGGTGGAA
GAATCAGACAAACGGTCATTTCTGCTTGACCTCCTAAATGCAACAGGCAAGGATTCACTGACCTTAGTGT
TTGTGGAGACCAAAAAGGGTGCAGATTCTCTGGAGGATTTCTTATACCATGAAGGATACGCATGTACCAG
CATCCATGGAGACCGTTCTCAGAGGGATAGAGAAGAGGCCCTTCACCAGTTCCGCTCAGGAAAAAGCCCA
ATTTTAGTGGCTACAGCAGTAGCAGCAAGAGGACTGGACATTTCAAATGTGAAACATGTTATCAATTTTG
ACTTGCCAAGTGATATTGAAGAATATGTACATCGTATTGGTCGTACGGGACGTGTAGGAAACCTTGGCCT
GGCAACCTCATTCTTTAACGAGAGGAACATAAATATTACTAAGGATTTGTTGGATCTTCTTGTTGAAGCT
AAACAAGAAGTGCCGTCTTGGTTAGAAAACATGGCTTATGAACACCACTACAAGGGTAGCAGTCGTGGAC
GTTCTAAGAGTAGCAGATTTAGTGGAGGGTTTGGTGCCAGAGACTACCGACAAAGTAGCGGTGCCAGCAG
TTCCAGCTTCAGCAGCAGCCGCGCAAGCAGCAGCCGCAGTGGCGGAGGTGGCCACGGTAGCAGCAGAGGA
TTTGGTGGAGGTGGCTATGGAGGCTTTTACAACAGTGATGGATATGGAGGAAATTATAACTCCCAGGGGG
TTGACTGGTGGGGTAACTGATAGACCCAGCTTTCTTGTACAAAGTTGGCATTATAAAAAATAATTGCTCA
TCAATTTGTTGCAACGAACAGGTCACTATCAGTCAAAATAAAATCATTATTTGCCATCCAGCTGATATCC
CCTATAGTGAGTCGTATTACATGGTCATAGCTGTTTCCTGGCAGCTCTGGCCCGTGTCTCAAAATCTCTG
ATGTTACATTGCACAAGATAAAAATATATCATCATGCCTCCTCTAGACCAGCCAGGACAGAAATGCCTCG
ACTTCGCTGCTACCCAAGGTTGCCGGGTGACGCACACCGTGGAAACGGATGAAGGCACGAACCCAGTGGA
CATAAGCCTGTTCGGTTCGTAAGCTGTAATGCAAGTAGCGTATGCGCTCACGCAACTGGTCCAGAACCTT
GACCGAACGCAGCGGTGGTAACGGCGCAGTGGCGGTTTTCATGGCTTGTTATGACTGTTTTTTTGGGGTA
CAGTCTATGCCTCGGGCATCCAAGCAGCAAGCGCGTTACGCCGTGGGTCGATGTTTGATGTTATGGAGCA
GCAACGATGTTACGCAGCAGGGCAGTCGCCCTAAAACAAAGTTAAACATTATGAGGGAAGCGGTGATCGC
CGAAGTATCGACTCAACTATCAGAGGTAGTTGGCGTCATCGAGCGCCATCTCGAACCGACGTTGCTGGCC
GTACATTTGTACGGCTCCGCAGTGGATGGCGGCCTGAAGCCACACAGTGATATTGATTTGCTGGTTACGG
TGACCGTAAGGCTTGATGAAACAACGCGGCGAGCTTTGATCAACGACCTTTTGGAAACTTCGGCTTCCCC
TGGAGAGAGCGAGATTCTCCGCGCTGTAGAAGTCACCATTGTTGTGCACGACGACATCATTCCGTGGCGT
TATCCAGCTAAGCGCGAACTGCAATTTGGAGAATGGCAGCGCAATGACATTCTTGCAGGTATCTTCGAGC
CAGCCACGATCGACATTGATCTGGCTATCTTGCTGACAAAAGCAAGAGAACATAGCGTTGCCTTGGTAGG
TCCAGCGGCGGAGGAACTCTTTGATCCGGTTCCTGAACAGGATCTATTTGAGGCGCTAAATGAAACCTTA
ACGCTATGGAACTCGCCGCCCGACTGGGCTGGCGATGAGCGAAATGTAGTGCTTACGTTGTCCCGCATTT
GGTACAGCGCAGTAACCGGCAAAATCGCGCCGAAGGATGTCGCTGCCGACTGGGCAATGGAGCGCCTGCC
GGCCCAGTATCAGCCCGTCATACTTGAAGCTAGACAGGCTTATCTTGGACAAGAAGAAGATCGCTTGGCC
TCGCGCGCAGATCAGTTGGAAGAATTTGTCCACTACGTGAAAGGCGAGATCACCAAGGTAGTCGGCAAAT
AACCCTCGAGCCACCCATGACCAAAATCCCTTAACGTGAGTTACGCGTCGTTCCACTGAGCGTCAGACCC
CGTAGAAAAGATCAAAGGATCTTCTTGAGATCCTTTTTTTCTGCGCGTAATCTGCTGCTTGCAAACAAAA
AAACCACCGCTACCAGCGGTGGTTTGTTTGCCGGATCAAGAGCTACCAACTCTTTTTCCGAAGGTAACTG
GCTTCAGCAGAGCGCAGATACCAAATACTGTTCTTCTAGTGTAGCCGTAGTTAGGCCACCACTTCAAGAA
CTCTGTAGCACCGCCTACATACCTCGCTCTGCTAATCCTGTTACCAGTGGCTGCTGCCAGTGGCGATAAG
TCGTGTCTTACCGGGTTGGACTCAAGACGATAGTTACCGGATAAGGCGCAGCGGTCGGGCTGAACGGGGG
GTTCGTGCACACAGCCCAGCTTGGAGCGAACGACCTACACCGAACTGAGATACCTACAGCGTGAGCTATG
AGAAAGCGCCACGCTTCCCGAAGGGAGAAAGGCGGACAGGTATCCGGTAAGCGGCAGGGTCGGAACAGGA
GAGCGCACGAGGGAGCTTCCAGGGGGAAACGCCTGGTATCTTTATAGTCCTGTCGGGTTTCGCCACCTCT
GACTTGAGCGTCGATTTTTGTGATGCTCGTCAGGGGGGCGGAGCCTATGGAAAAACGCCAGCAACGCGGC
CTTTTTACGGTTCCTGGCCTTTTGCTGGCCTTTTGCTCACATGTTCTTTCCTGCGTTATCCCCTGATTCT
GTGGATAACCGTATTACCGCCTTTGAGTGAGCTGATACCGCTCGCCGCAGCCGAACGACCGAGCGCAGCG
AGTCAGTGAGCGAGGAAGCGGAAGAGCGCCCAATACGCAAACCGCCTCTCCCCGCGCGTTGGCCGATTCA
TTAATGCAGCTGGCACGACAGGTTTCCCGACTGGAAAGCGGGCAGTGAGCGCAACGCAATTAATACGCGT
ACCGCTAGCCAGGAAGAGTTTGTAGAAACGCAAAAAGGCCATCCGTCAGGATGGCCTTCTGCTTAGTTTG
ATGCCTGGCAGTTTATGGCGGGCGTCCTGCCCGCCACCCTCCGGGCCGTTGCTTCACAACGTTCAAATCC
GCTCCCGGCGGATTTGTCCTACTCAGGAGAGCGTTCACCGACAAACAACAGATAAAACGAAAGGCCCAGT
CTTCCGACTGAGCCTTTCGTTTTATTTGAT
Features (pLannotate 1.2.2; 12 found; start..end, strand, type, name):
     42..78      -  CDS            lacZα (fragment): LacZα fragment of β-galactosidase; lacZ fragment
     94..193     +  protein_bind   attL1: mutant version of attL; recombination site for the Gateway® LR reaction LR Clonase™
    202..2187    +  CDS            DDX3X: DDX3X_HUMAN - Also known as DBX From Homo sapiens (Human).
   2194..2293    -  protein_bind   attL2: mutant version of attL; recombination site for the Gateway® LR reaction LR Clonase™
   2311..2329    -  promoter       T7 promoter: promoter for bacteriophage T7 RNA polymerase
   2519..2542    +  promoter       Pc promoter (fragment): intI1 (promoter lies within the coding sequence); class 1 integron promoter
   2718..2774    +  CDS            GmR (fragment): gentamycin acetyltransferase; aacC1; confers resistance to gentamycin
   2781..3572    +  CDS            SmR: aminoglycoside adenylyltransferase (Murphy, 1985); aadA; confers resistance to spectinomycin and streptomycin
   3665..4253    +  rep_origin     ori: high-copy-number ColE1/pMB1/pBR322/pUC origin of replication
   4436..4528    +  CDS            lacI (fragment): lac repressor; lacI; The lac repressor binds to the lac operator to inhibit transcription in E. coli. This inhibition can be relieved by adding lactose or isopropyl-β-D-thiogalactopyranoside (IPTG).
   4583..4610    -  terminator     rrnB T2 terminator: transcription terminator T2 from the E. coli rrnB gene
   4742..4785    +  terminator     rrnB T1 terminator: Escherichia coli rrnB; transcription terminator T1 from the E. coli rrnB gene
