[The description below was written by a language model from this plasmid's Addgene catalogue record and pLannotate feature annotations shown in this document.]
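Description:
DDX3X - R145C in PENTR is a Gateway entry (donor) plasmid built on the pCR8-GW-TOPO backbone and carrying the human DDX3X coding sequence with an R145C substitution, which the record describes as an autism spectrum disorder (ASD)-associated mutation. DDX3X is annotated as a single open reading frame of roughly 2 kb, inserted by Gibson cloning and flanked by attL1 upstream and attL2 downstream. These sites allow the mutant ORF to be moved by LR Clonase recombination into attR-containing destination vectors. The entry clone has no annotated eukaryotic promoter, so expression depends on whatever destination vector receives the insert. A T7 promoter lies just outside attL2, oriented back toward the insert. According to the depositor, the insert includes a Kozak sequence that also reads through as a linker, so the ORF can be used in destination vectors that add an N-terminal tag as well as in untagged contexts.

The plasmid is maintained in E. coli at high copy from a ColE1/pUC-type origin and is selected with spectinomycin through the aadA (SmR) aminoglycoside adenylyltransferase gene, which sits downstream of a fragment of a class 1 integron Pc promoter. rrnB T1 and T2 terminators upstream of the attL1 side help insulate the cloning region from read-through transcription. The short lacZα, lacI and gentamicin-resistance fragments in the annotation appear to be non-functional backbone remnants. The sequenced record of about 4.8 kb agrees with the stated backbone and insert sizes. The construct serves as a source clone for generating expression vectors to study the functional consequences of this DDX3X variant; the record does not specify the downstream host or assay.
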