Addgene plasmid #216575: DDX3X - R145C in PENTR
Purpose: gateway cloning donor vector containing DDX3X ASD mutation
Depositing lab: Douglas Allan & Christopher Loewen. Depositing organization: University of British Columbia.
Backbone
  Vector backbone: pCR8-GW-TOPO
  Backbone manufacturer: GenScript
  Backbone size w/o insert (bp): 2800
  Vector type: Gateway Entry Plasmid
Growth in bacteria
  Bacterial resistance: Spectinomycin, 50 μg/mL
  Growth temperature: 37°C
  Growth strain: DH5alpha
  Copy number: High Copy
Gene/Insert
  Gene/Insert name: DDX3X
  Species: H. sapiens (human)
  Insert size (bp): 2000
  Mutation: R145C
  Entrez Gene: DDX3X (a.k.a. CAP-Rf, DBX, DDX14, DDX3, HLP2, MRX102, MRXSSB)
  Cloning method: Gibson Cloning
  Sequencing primers: 5′ M13 fwd; 3′ M13 rev
Terms and licenses: Academic/Nonprofit Terms; Industry Terms: Not Available to Industry
Depositor comments: insert contains a Kozak sequence that encodes a linker for cloning into N-terminal tagging pDEST vectors
How to cite: DDX3X - R145C in PENTR was a gift from Douglas Allan & Christopher Loewen (Addgene plasmid # 216575 ; http://n2t.net/addgene:216575 ; RRID:Addgene_216575)
